Addgene plasmid #53191: pLV hUbC-dCas9-T2A-GFP
Purpose: Co-expresses human optimized S. pyogenes dCas9 and GFP
Depositing lab: Charles Gersbach. Depositing organization: Duke University. Publication: Multiplex CRISPR/Cas9-based genome engineering from a single lentiviral vector. Kabadi AM, Ousterout DG, Hilton IB, Gersbach CA. Nucleic Acids Res. 2014 Aug 13. pii: gku749. 10.1093/nar/gku749 PubMed 25122746.
Backbone
  Vector backbone: FUGW
  Backbone size w/o insert (bp): 10000
  Total vector size (bp): 15000
  Vector type: Mammalian Expression, Lentiviral, CRISPR
  Selectable markers: Zeo marker is outside the LTRs and will not be packaged into virus.
Growth in bacteria
  Bacterial resistance: Ampicillin, 100 μg/mL
  Growth temperature: 37°C
  Growth strain: Stbl3
  Copy number: Unknown
Gene/Insert
  Gene/Insert name: humanized dead Cas9 T2A GFP
  Species: S. Pyogenes
  Mutation: D10A and H840A
  Promoter: hUbC
  Tag / fusion protein: Flag (N terminal on insert)
  Cloning method: Unknown
  Sequencing primers: 5′ hUBCpro-F; 3′ WPRE-R
Terms and licenses: Academic/Nonprofit Terms; Industry Terms: Not Available to Industry
How to cite: pLV hUbC-dCas9-T2A-GFP was a gift from Charles Gersbach (Addgene plasmid # 53191 ; http://n2t.net/addgene:53191 ; RRID:Addgene_53191)
