[The description below was written by a language model from this plasmid's Addgene catalogue record, the feature table of its GenBank file and pLannotate feature annotations shown in this document.]
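Description:
pLV hUbC-dCas9-T2A-GFP is an HIV-1-based lentiviral transfer plasmid of roughly 14.8 kb built on the FUGW backbone for expression in mammalian cells. It is maintained in E. coli through a high-copy ColE1/pUC-type origin with ampicillin resistance, and an f1 origin is also present. The viral genome is transcribed from a CMV enhancer/promoter fused to a truncated 5' LTR. It carries the Ψ packaging signal, a gag fragment, the Rev response element and the cPPT/CTS, and it ends in WPRE and a truncated 3' LTR followed by a bGH polyadenylation signal. An SV40/EM7-driven bleomycin/Zeocin resistance cassette sits outside the LTRs. It is therefore not packaged into virus and cannot be used to select transduced cells.

Inside the viral genome, the human ubiquitin C promoter drives a single open reading frame: an N-terminal 3xFLAG tag, human codon-optimised Streptococcus pyogenes Cas9 carrying the D10A and H840A mutations that abolish nuclease activity (dCas9), and then EGFP. The whole-plasmid annotations do not label the Cas9–EGFP junction, but a partial 687 bp GenBank record identifies an SV40 nuclear localization signal and a T2A peptide there. Ribosomal skipping at T2A yields separate dCas9 and GFP proteins, so fluorescence reports on transduced, expressing cells. Same-orientation loxP sites flank the region from upstream of the UbC promoter to just after EGFP, which should allow Cre-mediated excision of the cassette. Remnants of a pBluescript-type cloning region lie upstream of the promoter. No guide RNA cassette is annotated, so guides would have to be added or supplied separately. The two full-length sequence records differ by only 12 nt and give the same annotation. The construct provides stable delivery of RNA-guided, catalytically inactive Cas9 as a programmable DNA-binding protein.
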