Features (pLannotate 1.2.2; 43 found; start..end, strand, type, name):
     31..83      -  misc_feature   bom (fragment): basis of mobility region from pBR322
    238..617     +  enhancer       CMV enhancer: human cytomegalovirus immediate early enhancer
    618..817     +  promoter       CMV promoter: human cytomegalovirus (CMV) immediate early promoter
    835..1015    +  LTR            5' LTR (truncated): truncated 5' long terminal repeat (LTR) from HIV-1
   1062..1187    +  misc_feature   HIV-1 Ψ: packaging signal of human immunodeficiency virus type 1
   1171..1534    +  CDS            HIV-1 gag (fragment): gag protein from human immunodeficiency virus 1; gag
   1680..1913    +  misc_feature   RRE: The Rev response element (RRE) of HIV-1 allows for Rev-dependent mRNA export from the nucleus to the cytoplasm.
   2290..2390    +  CDS            Rev (fragment): human immunodeficiency virus 1 (HIV-1) Rev protein; rev; enhances nuclear export of unspliced and incompletely spliced viral mRNAs
   2440..2557    +  misc_feature   cPPT/CTS: central polypurine tract and central termination sequence of HIV-1
   2602..2635    +  protein_bind   loxP: Cre-mediated recombination occurs in the 8-bp core sequence (GCATACAT). Cre recombinase
   2653..2671    -  rep_origin     f1 ori (fragment): f1 bacteriophage origin of replication; arrow indicates direction of (+) strand synthesis
   2676..2831    -  CDS            lacZα (fragment): LacZα fragment of β-galactosidase; lacZ fragment
   2839..2857    +  promoter       T7 promoter: promoter for bacteriophage T7 RNA polymerase
   2866..2889    -  misc_feature   MCS (fragment): pBluescript multiple cloning site
   2905..2923    -  promoter       T3 promoter: promoter for bacteriophage T3 RNA polymerase
   2966..2988    -  protein_bind   lac operator (fragment): The lac repressor binds to the lac operator to inhibit transcription in E. coli. This inhibition can be relieved by adding lactose or isopropyl-β-D-thiogalactopyranoside (IPTG). lac repressor encoded by lacI
   2992..3022    -  promoter       lac promoter: promoter for the E. coli lac operon
   3037..3058    -  protein_bind   CAP binding site: CAP binding activates transcription in the presence of cAMP. E. coli catabolite activator protein
   3135..4346    +  promoter       UbC promoter: human ubiquitin C promoter
   4357..4375    -  misc_feature   MCS (fragment): pUC18/19 multiple cloning site
   4384..4449    +  CDS            3xFLAG: three tandem FLAG® epitope tags, followed by an enterokinase cleavage site
   4486..8589    +  CDS            Cas9: Cas9 (Csn1) endonuclease from the Streptococcus pyogenes Type II CRISPR/Cas system generates RNA-guided double strand breaks in DNA
   8689..9402    +  CDS            EGFP: EGFP is a basic (constitutively fluorescent) green fluorescent protein published in 1996, derived from Aequorea victoria. It is reported to be a rapidly-maturing weak dimer with moderate acid sensitivity.
   9418..9451    +  protein_bind   loxP: Cre-mediated recombination occurs in the 8-bp core sequence (GCATACAT). Cre recombinase
   9452..9476    +  misc_feature   MCS (fragment): pBluescript multiple cloning site
   9476..10064   +  misc_feature   WPRE: woodchuck hepatitis virus posttranscriptional regulatory element
  10001..10582   +  CDS            nef (fragment): NEF_HV1H2 - Experimental evidence at protein level: Swiss-Prot protein existence level 1. Extracellular Nef protein targets CD4(+) T-lymphocytes for apoptosis by interacting with CXCR4 surface receptors. From Human immunodeficiency virus type 1 group M subtype B (isolate HXB2) (HIV-1).
  10589..10769   +  LTR            5' LTR (truncated): truncated 5' long terminal repeat (LTR) from HIV-1
  10801..11025   +  polyA_signal   bGH poly(A) signal: bovine growth hormone polyadenylation signal
  11029..11050   +  promoter       SV40 promoter (fragment): SV40 enhancer and early promoter
  11071..11499   +  rep_origin     f1 ori (sequence partly withheld): f1 bacteriophage origin of replication; arrow indicates direction of (+) strand synthesis
  11513..11842   +  promoter       SV40 promoter: SV40 enhancer and early promoter
  11890..11937   +  promoter       EM7 promoter: synthetic bacterial promoter&nbsp
  11956..12330   +  CDS            BleoR: antibiotic-binding protein; Sh ble from Streptoalloteichus hindustanus; confers resistance to bleomycin, phleomycin, and Zeocin™
  12340..12465   +  CDS            ble (fragment): BLE_KLEPN - Experimental evidence at protein level: Swiss-Prot protein existence level 1. Binding protein with a strong affinity to the bleomycin family of antibiotics. Binds to CL990; an antimitotic-antibiotic compound. From Klebsiella pneumoniae.
  12460..12581   +  polyA_signal   SV40 poly(A) signal: SV40 polyadenylation signal
  12652..12674   -  protein_bind   lac operator (fragment): The lac repressor binds to the lac operator to inhibit transcription in E. coli. This inhibition can be relieved by adding lactose or isopropyl-β-D-thiogalactopyranoside (IPTG). lac repressor encoded by lacI
  12678..12708   -  promoter       lac promoter: promoter for the E. coli lac operon
  12723..12744   -  protein_bind   CAP binding site: CAP binding activates transcription in the presence of cAMP. E. coli catabolite activator protein
  12757..12849   -  CDS            lacI (fragment): lac repressor; lacI; The lac repressor binds to the lac operator to inhibit transcription in E. coli. This inhibition can be relieved by adding lactose or isopropyl-β-D-thiogalactopyranoside (IPTG).
  13032..13620   -  rep_origin     ori: high-copy-number ColE1/pMB1/pBR322/pUC origin of replication
  13791..14651   -  CDS            AmpR: β-lactamase; bla; confers resistance to ampicillin, carbenicillin, and related antibiotics
  14652..14756   -  promoter       AmpR promoter: bla
>Addgene plasmid #53191 | pLV hUbC-dCas9-T2A-GFP | addgene full sequence | sequence record 444774 | Addgene NGS Result
GTCGACGGATCGGGAGATCTCCCGATCCCCTATGGTGCACTCTCAGTACAATCTGCTCTGATGCCGCATA
GTTAAGCCAGTATCTGCTCCCTGCTTGTGTGTTGGAGGTCGCTGAGTAGTGCGCGAGCAAAATTTAAGCT
ACAACAAGGCAAGGCTTGACCGACAATTGCATGAAGAATCTGCTTAGGGTTAGGCGTTTTGCGCTGCTTC
GCGATGTACGGGCCAGATATACGCGTTGACATTGATTATTGACTAGTTATTAATAGTAATCAATTACGGG
GTCATTAGTTCATAGCCCATATATGGAGTTCCGCGTTACATAACTTACGGTAAATGGCCCGCCTGGCTGA
CCGCCCAACGACCCCCGCCCATTGACGTCAATAATGACGTATGTTCCCATAGTAACGCCAATAGGGACTT
TCCATTGACGTCAATGGGTGGAGTATTTACGGTAAACTGCCCACTTGGCAGTACATCAAGTGTATCATAT
GCCAAGTACGCCCCCTATTGACGTCAATGACGGTAAATGGCCCGCCTGGCATTATGCCCAGTACATGACC
TTATGGGACTTTCCTACTTGGCAGTACATCTACGTATTAGTCATCGCTATTACCATGGTGATGCGGTTTT
GGCAGTACATCAATGGGCGTGGATAGCGGTTTGACTCACGGGGATTTCCAAGTCTCCACCCCATTGACGT
CAATGGGAGTTTGTTTTGGCACCAAAATCAACGGGACTTTCCAAAATGTCGTAACAACTCCGCCCCATTG
ACGCAAATGGGCGGTAGGCGTGTACGGTGGGAGGTCTATATAAGCAGCGCGTTTTGCCTGTACTGGGTCT
CTCTGGTTAGACCAGATCTGAGCCTGGGAGCTCTCTGGCTAACTAGGGAACCCACTGCTTAAGCCTCAAT
AAAGCTTGCCTTGAGTGCTTCAAGTAGTGTGTGCCCGTCTGTTGTGTGACTCTGGTAACTAGAGATCCCT
CAGACCCTTTTAGTCAGTGTGGAAAATCTCTAGCAGTGGCGCCCGAACAGGGACTTGAAAGCGAAAGGGA
AACCAGAGGAGCTCTCTCGACGCAGGACTCGGCTTGCTGAAGCGCGCACGGCAAGAGGCGAGGGGCGGCG
ACTGGTGAGTACGCCAAAAATTTTGACTAGCGGAGGCTAGAAGGAGAGAGATGGGTGCGAGAGCGTCAGT
ATTAAGCGGGGGAGAATTAGATCGCGATGGGAAAAAATTCGGTTAAGGCCAGGGGGAAAGAAAAAATATA
AATTAAAACATATAGTATGGGCAAGCAGGGAGCTAGAACGATTCGCAGTTAATCCTGGCCTGTTAGAAAC
ATCAGAAGGCTGTAGACAAATACTGGGACAGCTACAACCATCCCTTCAGACAGGATCAGAAGAACTTAGA
TCATTATATAATACAGTAGCAACCCTCTATTGTGTGCATCAAAGGATAGAGATAAAAGACACCAAGGAAG
CTTTAGACAAGATAGAGGAAGAGCAAAACAAAAGTAAGACCACCGCACAGCAAGCGGCCGCTGATCTTCA
GACCTGGAGGAGGAGATATGAGGGACAATTGGAGAAGTGAATTATATAAATATAAAGTAGTAAAAATTGA
ACCATTAGGAGTAGCACCCACCAAGGCAAAGAGAAGAGTGGTGCAGAGAGAAAAAAGAGCAGTGGGAATA
GGAGCTTTGTTCCTTGGGTTCTTGGGAGCAGCAGGAAGCACTATGGGCGCAGCGTCAATGACGCTGACGG
TACAGGCCAGACAATTATTGTCTGGTATAGTGCAGCAGCAGAACAATTTGCTGAGGGCTATTGAGGCGCA
ACAGCATCTGTTGCAACTCACAGTCTGGGGCATCAAGCAGCTCCAGGCAAGAATCCTGGCTGTGGAAAGA
TACCTAAAGGATCAACAGCTCCTGGGGATTTGGGGTTGCTCTGGAAAACTCATTTGCACCACTGCTGTGC
CTTGGAATGCTAGTTGGAGTAATAAATCTCTGGAACAGATTTGGAATCACACGACCTGGATGGAGTGGGA
CAGAGAAATTAACAATTACACAAGCTTAATACACTCCTTAATTGAAGAATCGCAAAACCAGCAAGAAAAG
AATGAACAAGAATTATTGGAATTAGATAAATGGGCAAGTTTGTGGAATTGGTTTAACATAACAAATTGGC
TGTGGTATATAAAATTATTCATAATGATAGTAGGAGGCTTGGTAGGTTTAAGAATAGTTTTTGCTGTACT
TTCTATAGTGAATAGAGTTAGGCAGGGATATTCACCATTATCGTTTCAGACCCACCTCCCAACCCCGAGG
GGACCCGACAGGCCCGAAGGAATAGAAGAAGAAGGTGGAGAGAGAGACAGAGACAGATCCATTCGATTAG
TGAACGGATCGGCACTGCGTGCGCCAATTCTGCAGACAAATGGCAGTATTCATCCACAATTTTAAAAGAA
AAGGGGGGATTGGGGGGTACAGTGCAGGGGAAAGAATAGTAGACATAATAGCAACAGACATACAAACTAA
AGAATTACAAAAACAAATTACAAAAATTCAAAATTTTCGGGTTTATTACAGGGACAGCAGAGATCCAGTT
TGGTTAATTAAATAACTTCGTATAGCATACATTATACGAAGTTATGATAAGAGACGGTGGTGGCGCCGCT
ACAGGGCGCGTCCCATTCGCCATTCAGGCTGCGCAACTGTTGGGAAGGGCGATCGGTGCGGGCCTCTTCG
CTATTACGCCAGCTGGCGAAAGGGGGATGTGCTGCAAGGCGATTAAGTTGGGTAACGCCAGGGTTTTCCC
AGTCACGACGTTGTAAAACGACGGCCAGTGAGCGCGCGTAATACGACTCACTATAGGGCGAATTGGGTAC
CGGGCCCCCCCTCGAGGTCCTCCAGCTTTTGTTCCCTTTAGTGAGGGTTAATTGCGCGCTTGGCGTAATC
ATGGTCATAGCTGTTTCCTGTGTGAAATTGTTATCCGCTCACAATTCCACACAACATACGAGCCGGAAGC
ATAAAGTGTAAAGCCTGGGGTGCCTAATGAGTGAGCTAACTCACATTAATTGCGTTGCGCTCAATGCCCG
CTTTCCACTGCATGACGTCTCCACAATTAATTAACCCGTGTCGGCTCCAGATCTGGCCTCCGCGCCGGGT
TTTGGCGCCTCCCGCGGGCGCCCCCCTCCTCACGGCGAGCGCTGCCACGTCAGACGAAGGGCGCAGCGAG
CGTCCTGATCCTTCCGCCCGGACGCTCAGGACAGCGGCCCGCTGCTCATAAGACTCGGCCTTAGAACCCC
AGTATCAGCAGAAGGACATTTTAGGACGGGACTTGGGTGACTCTAGGGCACTGGTTTTCTTTCCAGAGAG
CGGAACAGGCGAGGAAAAGTAGTCCCTTCTCGGCGATTCTGCGGAGGGATCTCCGTGGGGCGGTGAACGC
CGATGATTATATAAGGACGCGCCGGGTGTGGCACAGCTAGTTCCGTCGCAGCCGGGATTTGGGTCGCGGT
TCTTGTTTGTGGATCGCTGTGATCGTCACTTGGTGAGTAGCGGGCTGCTGGGCTGGCCGGGGCTTTCGTG
GCCGCCGGGCCGCTCGGTGGGACGGAAGCGTGTGGAGAGACCGCCAAGGGCTGTAGTCTGGGTCCGCGAG
CAAGGTTGCCCTGAACTGGGGGTTGGGGGGAGCGCAGCAAAATGGCGGCTGTTCCCGAGTCTTGAATGGA
AGACGCTTGTGAGGCGGGCTGTGAGGTCGTTGAAACAAGGTGGGGGGCATGGTGGGCGGCAAGAACCCAA
GGTCTTGAGGCCTTCGCTAATGCGGGAAAGCTCTTATTCGGGTGAGATGGGCTGGGGCACCATCTGGGGA
CCCTGACGTGAAGTTTGTCACTGACTGGAGAACTCGGTTTGTCGTCTGTTGCGGGGGCGGCAGTTATGGC
GGTGCCGTTGGGCAGTGCACCCGTACCTTTGGGAGCGCGCGCCCTCGTCGTGTCGTGACGTCACCCGTTC
TGTTGGCTTATAATGCAGGGTGGGGCCACCTGCCGGTAGGTGTGCGGTAGGCTTTTCTCCGTCGCAGGAC
GCAGGGTTCGGGCCTAGGGTAGGCTCTCCTGAATCGACAGGCGCCGGACCTCTGGTGAGGGGAGGGATAA
GTGAGGCGTCAGTTTCTTTGGTCGGTTTTATGTACCTATCTTCTTAAGTAGCTGAAGCTCCGGTTTTGAA
CTATGCGCTCGGGGTTGGCGAGTGTGTTTTGTGAAGTTTTTTAGGCACCTTTTGAAATGTAATCATTTGG
GTCAATATGTAATTTTCAGTGTTAGACTAGTAAATTGTCCGCTAAATTCTGGCCGTTTTTGGCTTTTTTG
TTAGACGAAGCTTGGGCTGCAGGTCGACTCTAGAGCCACCATGGACTACAAAGACCATGACGGTGATTAT
AAAGATCATGACATCGATTACAAGGATGACGATGACAAGATGGCCCCCAAGAAGAAGAGGAAGGTGGGCC
GCGGAATGGACAAGAAGTACTCCATTGGGCTCGCCATCGGCACAAACAGCGTCGGCTGGGCCGTCATTAC
GGACGAGTACAAGGTGCCGAGCAAAAAATTCAAAGTTCTGGGCAATACCGATCGCCACAGCATAAAGAAG
AACCTCATTGGCGCCCTCCTGTTCGACTCCGGGGAAACCGCCGAAGCCACGCGGCTCAAAAGAACAGCAC
GGCGCAGATATACCCGCAGAAAGAATCGGATCTGCTACCTGCAGGAGATCTTTAGTAATGAGATGGCTAA
GGTGGATGACTCTTTCTTCCATAGGCTGGAGGAGTCCTTTTTGGTGGAGGAGGATAAAAAGCACGAGCGC
CACCCAATCTTTGGCAATATCGTGGACGAGGTGGCGTACCATGAAAAGTACCCAACCATATATCATCTGA
GGAAGAAGCTTGTAGACAGTACTGATAAGGCTGACTTGCGGTTGATCTATCTCGCGCTGGCGCATATGAT
CAAATTTCGGGGACACTTCCTCATCGAGGGGGACCTGAACCCAGACAACAGCGATGTCGACAAACTCTTT
ATCCAACTGGTTCAGACTTACAATCAGCTTTTCGAAGAGAACCCGATCAACGCATCCGGAGTTGACGCCA
AAGCAATCCTGAGCGCTAGGCTGTCCAAATCCCGGCGGCTCGAAAACCTCATCGCACAGCTCCCTGGGGA
GAAGAAGAACGGCCTGTTTGGTAATCTTATCGCCCTGTCACTCGGGCTGACCCCCAACTTTAAATCTAAC
TTCGACCTGGCCGAAGATGCCAAGCTTCAACTGAGCAAAGACACCTACGATGATGATCTCGACAATCTGC
TGGCCCAGATCGGCGACCAGTACGCAGACCTTTTTTTGGCGGCAAAGAACCTGTCAGACGCCATTCTGCT
GAGTGATATTCTGCGAGTGAACACGGAGATCACCAAAGCTCCGCTGAGCGCTAGTATGATCAAGCGCTAT
GATGAGCACCACCAAGACTTGACTTTGCTGAAGGCCCTTGTCAGACAGCAACTGCCTGAGAAGTACAAGG
AAATTTTCTTCGATCAGTCTAAAAATGGCTACGCCGGATACATTGACGGCGGAGCAAGCCAGGAGGAATT
TTACAAATTTATTAAGCCCATCTTGGAAAAAATGGACGGCACCGAGGAGCTGCTGGTAAAGCTTAACAGA
GAAGATCTGTTGCGCAAACAGCGCACTTTCGACAATGGAAGCATCCCCCACCAGATTCACCTGGGCGAAC
TGCACGCTATCCTCAGGCGGCAAGAGGATTTCTACCCCTTTTTGAAAGATAACAGGGAAAAGATTGAGAA
AATCCTCACATTTCGGATACCCTACTATGTAGGCCCCCTCGCCCGGGGAAATTCCAGATTCGCGTGGATG
ACTCGCAAATCAGAAGAGACCATCACTCCCTGGAACTTCGAGGAAGTCGTGGATAAGGGGGCCTCTGCCC
AGTCCTTCATCGAAAGGATGACTAACTTTGATAAAAATCTGCCTAACGAAAAGGTGCTTCCTAAACACTC
TCTGCTGTACGAGTACTTCACAGTTTATAACGAGCTCACCAAGGTCAAATACGTCACAGAAGGGATGAGA
AAGCCAGCATTCCTGTCTGGAGAGCAGAAGAAAGCTATCGTGGACCTCCTCTTCAAGACGAACCGGAAAG
TTACCGTGAAACAGCTCAAAGAAGACTATTTCAAAAAGATTGAATGTTTCGACTCTGTTGAAATCAGCGG
AGTGGAGGATCGCTTCAACGCATCCCTGGGAACGTATCACGATCTCCTGAAAATCATTAAAGACAAGGAC
TTCCTGGACAATGAGGAGAACGAGGACATTCTTGAGGACATTGTCCTCACCCTTACGTTGTTTGAAGATA
GGGAGATGATTGAAGAACGCTTGAAAACTTACGCTCATCTCTTCGACGACAAAGTCATGAAACAGCTCAA
GAGGCGCCGATATACAGGATGGGGGCGGCTGTCAAGAAAACTGATCAATGGGATCCGAGACAAGCAGAGT
GGAAAGACAATCCTGGATTTTCTTAAGTCCGATGGATTTGCCAACCGGAACTTCATGCAGTTGATCCATG
ATGACTCTCTCACCTTTAAGGAGGACATCCAGAAAGCACAAGTTTCTGGCCAGGGGGACAGTCTTCACGA
GCACATCGCTAATCTTGCAGGTAGCCCAGCTATCAAAAAGGGAATACTGCAGACCGTTAAGGTCGTGGAT
GAACTCGTCAAAGTAATGGGAAGGCATAAGCCCGAGAATATCGTTATCGAGATGGCCCGAGAGAACCAAA
CTACCCAGAAGGGACAGAAGAACAGTAGGGAAAGGATGAAGAGGATTGAAGAGGGTATAAAAGAACTGGG
GTCCCAAATCCTTAAGGAACACCCAGTTGAAAACACCCAGCTTCAGAATGAGAAGCTCTACCTGTACTAC
CTGCAGAACGGCAGGGACATGTACGTGGATCAGGAACTGGACATCAATCGGCTCTCCGACTACGACGTGG
ATGCCATCGTGCCCCAGTCTTTTCTCAAAGATGATTCTATTGATAATAAAGTGTTGACAAGATCCGATAA
AAATAGAGGGAAGAGTGATAACGTCCCCTCAGAAGAAGTTGTCAAGAAAATGAAAAATTATTGGCGGCAG
CTGCTGAACGCCAAACTGATCACACAACGGAAGTTCGATAATCTGACTAAGGCTGAACGAGGTGGCCTGT
CTGAGTTGGATAAAGCCGGCTTCATCAAAAGGCAGCTTGTTGAGACACGCCAGATCACCAAGCACGTGGC
CCAAATTCTCGATTCACGCATGAACACCAAGTACGATGAAAATGACAAACTGATTCGAGAGGTGAAAGTT
ATTACTCTGAAGTCTAAGCTGGTCTCAGATTTCAGAAAGGACTTTCAGTTTTATAAGGTGAGAGAGATCA
ACAATTACCACCATGCGCATGATGCCTACCTGAATGCAGTGGTAGGCACTGCACTTATCAAAAAATATCC
CAAGCTTGAATCTGAATTTGTTTACGGAGACTATAAAGTGTACGATGTTAGGAAAATGATCGCAAAGTCT
GAGCAGGAAATAGGCAAGGCCACCGCTAAGTACTTCTTTTACAGCAATATTATGAATTTTTTCAAGACCG
AGATTACACTGGCCAATGGAGAGATTCGGAAGCGACCACTTATCGAAACAAACGGAGAAACAGGAGAAAT
CGTGTGGGACAAGGGTAGGGATTTCGCGACAGTCCGGAAGGTCCTGTCCATGCCGCAGGTGAACATCGTT
AAAAAGACCGAAGTACAGACCGGAGGCTTCTCCAAGGAAAGTATCCTCCCGAAAAGGAACAGCGACAAGC
TGATCGCACGCAAAAAAGATTGGGACCCCAAGAAATACGGCGGATTCGATTCTCCTACAGTCGCTTACAG
TGTACTGGTTGTGGCCAAAGTGGAGAAAGGGAAGTCTAAAAAACTCAAAAGCGTCAAGGAACTGCTGGGC
ATCACAATCATGGAGCGATCAAGCTTCGAAAAAAACCCCATCGACTTTCTCGAGGCGAAAGGATATAAAG
AGGTCAAAAAAGACCTCATCATTAAGCTTCCCAAGTACTCTCTCTTTGAGCTTGAAAACGGCCGGAAACG
AATGCTCGCTAGTGCGGGCGAGCTGCAGAAAGGTAACGAGCTGGCACTGCCCTCTAAATACGTTAATTTC
TTGTATCTGGCCAGCCACTATGAAAAGCTCAAAGGGTCTCCCGAAGATAATGAGCAGAAGCAGCTGTTCG
TGGAACAACACAAACACTACCTTGATGAGATCATCGAGCAAATAAGCGAATTCTCCAAAAGAGTGATCCT
CGCCGACGCTAACCTCGATAAGGTGCTTTCTGCTTACAATAAGCACAGGGATAAGCCCATCAGGGAGCAG
GCAGAAAACATTATCCACTTGTTTACTCTGACCAACTTGGGCGCGCCTGCAGCCTTCAAGTACTTCGACA
CCACCATAGACAGAAAGCGGTACACCTCTACAAAGGAGGTCCTGGACGCCACACTGATTCATCAGTCAAT
TACGGGGCTCTATGAAACAAGAATCGACCTCTCTCAGCTCGGTGGAGACAGCAGGGCTGACCCCAAGAAG
AAGAGGAAGGTGGCTAGCGAGGGCAGAGGAAGTCTTCTAACATGCGGTGACGTGGAGGAGAATCCCGGCC
CTGGTACCGTGAGCAAGGGCGAGGAGCTGTTCACCGGGGTGGTGCCCATCCTGGTCGAGCTGGACGGCGA
CGTAAACGGCCACAAGTTCAGCGTGTCCGGCGAGGGCGAGGGCGATGCCACCTACGGCAAGCTGACCCTG
AAGTTCATCTGCACCACCGGCAAGCTGCCCGTGCCCTGGCCCACCCTCGTGACCACCCTGACCTACGGCG
TGCAGTGCTTCAGCCGCTACCCCGACCACATGAAGCAGCACGACTTCTTCAAGTCCGCCATGCCCGAAGG
CTACGTCCAGGAGCGCACCATCTTCTTCAAGGACGACGGCAACTACAAGACCCGCGCCGAGGTGAAGTTC
GAGGGCGACACCCTGGTGAACCGCATCGAGCTGAAGGGCATCGACTTCAAGGAGGACGGCAACATCCTGG
GGCACAAGCTGGAGTACAACTACAACAGCCACAACGTCTATATCATGGCCGACAAGCAGAAGAACGGCAT
CAAGGTGAACTTCAAGATCCGCCACAACATCGAGGACGGCAGCGTGCAGCTCGCCGACCACTACCAGCAG
AACACCCCCATCGGCGACGGCCCCGTGCTGCTGCCCGACAACCACTACCTGAGCACCCAGTCCGCCCTGA
GCAAAGACCCCAACGAGAAGCGCGATCACATGGTCCTGCTGGAGTTCGTGACCGCCGCCGGGATCACTCT
CGGCATGGACGAGCTGTACAAGACCGGTTGATAATAGATAACTTCGTATAGCATACATTATACGAAGTTA
TGAATTCGATATCAAGCTTATCGATAATCAACCTCTGGATTACAAAATTTGTGAAAGATTGACTGGTATT
CTTAACTATGTTGCTCCTTTTACGCTATGTGGATACGCTGCTTTAATGCCTTTGTATCATGCTATTGCTT
CCCGTATGGCTTTCATTTTCTCCTCCTTGTATAAATCCTGGTTGCTGTCTCTTTATGAGGAGTTGTGGCC
CGTTGTCAGGCAACGTGGCGTGGTGTGCACTGTGTTTGCTGACGCAACCCCCACTGGTTGGGGCATTGCC
ACCACCTGTCAGCTCCTTTCCGGGACTTTCGCTTTCCCCCTCCCTATTGCCACGGCGGAACTCATCGCCG
CCTGCCTTGCCCGCTGCTGGACAGGGGCTCGGCTGTTGGGCACTGACAATTCCGTGGTGTTGTCGGGGAA
ATCATCGTCCTTTCCTTGGCTGCTCGCCTGTGTTGCCACCTGGATTCTGCGCGGGACGTCCTTCTGCTAC
GTCCCTTCGGCCCTCAATCCAGCGGACCTTCCTTCCCGCGGCCTGCTGCCGGCTCTGCGGCCTCTTCCGC
GTCTTCGCCTTCGCCCTCAGACGAGTCGGATCTCCCTTTGGGCCGCCTCCCCGCATCGATACCGTCGACC
TCGAGACCTAGAAAAACATGGAGCAATCACAAGTAGCAATACAGCAGCTACCAATGCTGATTGTGCCTGG
CTAGAAGCACAAGAGGAGGAGGAGGTGGGTTTTCCAGTCACACCTCAGGTACCTTTAAGACCAATGACTT
ACAAGGCAGCTGTAGATCTTAGCCACTTTTTAAAAGAAAAGGGGGGACTGGAAGGGCTAATTCACTCCCA
ACGAAGACAAGATATCCTTGATCTGTGGATCTACCACACACAAGGCTACTTCCCTGATTGGCAGAACTAC
ACACCAGGGCCAGGGATCAGATATCCACTGACCTTTGGATGGTGCTACAAGCTAGTACCAGTTGAGCAAG
AGAAGGTAGAAGAAGCCAATGAAGGAGAGAACACCCGCTTGTTACACCCTGTGAGCCTGCATGGGATGGA
TGACCCGGAGAGAGAAGTATTAGAGTGGAGGTTTGACAGCCGCCTAGCATTTCATCACATGGCCCGAGAG
CTGCATCCGGACTGTACTGGGTCTCTCTGGTTAGACCAGATCTGAGCCTGGGAGCTCTCTGGCTAACTAG
GGAACCCACTGCTTAAGCCTCAATAAAGCTTGCCTTGAGTGCTTCAAGTAGTGTGTGCCCGTCTGTTGTG
TGACTCTGGTAACTAGAGATCCCTCAGACCCTTTTAGTCAGTGTGGAAAATCTCTAGCAGGGCCCGTTTA
AACCCGCTGATCAGCCTCGACTGTGCCTTCTAGTTGCCAGCCATCTGTTGTTTGCCCCTCCCCCGTGCCT
TCCTTGACCCTGGAAGGTGCCACTCCCACTGTCCTTTCCTAATAAAATGAGGAAATTGCATCGCATTGTC
TGAGTAGGTGTCATTCTATTCTGGGGGGTGGGGTGGGGCAGGACAGCAAGGGGGAGGATTGGGAAGACAA
TAGCAGGCATGCTGGGGATGCGGTGGGCTCTATGGCTTCTGAGGCGGAAAGAACCAGCTGGGGCTCTAGG
GGGTATCCCC
[124 nt withheld, positions 11071-11194]
C
[91 nt withheld, positions 11196-11286]
A
[49 nt withheld, positions 11288-11336]
CCTTTGACGTTGGAGTCCACGTTCTTT
[37 nt withheld, positions 11364-11400]
ACCCTATCTCGGTCTATTCTTTTGATTTATAAGGGATTTTGCCGATTTCGGCCTATTGGTTAAAAAATGA
GCTGATTTAACAAAAATTTAACGCGAATTAATTCTGTGGAATGTGTGTCAGTTAGGGTGTGGAAAGTCCC
CAGGCTCCCCAGCAGGCAGAAGTATGCAAAGCATGCATCTCAATTAGTCAGCAACCAGGTGTGGAAAGTC
CCCAGGCTCCCCAGCAGGCAGAAGTATGCAAAGCATGCATCTCAATTAGTCAGCAACCATAGTCCCGCCC
CTAACTCCGCCCATCCCGCCCCTAACTCCGCCCAGTTCCGCCCATTCTCCGCCCCATGGCTGACTAATTT
TTTTTATTTATGCAGAGGCCGAGGCCGCCTCTGCCTCTGAGCTATTCCAGAAGTAGTGAGGAGGCTTTTT
TGGAGGCCTAGGCTTTTGCAAAAAGCTCCCGGGAGCTTGTATATCCATTTTCGGATCTGATCAGCACGTG
TTGACAATTAATCATCGGCATAGTATATCGGCATAGTATAATACGACAAGGTGAGGAACTAAACCATGGC
CAAGTTGACCAGTGCCGTTCCGGTGCTCACCGCGCGCGACGTCGCCGGAGCGGTCGAGTTCTGGACCGAC
CGGCTCGGGTTCTCCCGGGACTTCGTGGAGGACGACTTCGCCGGTGTGGTCCGGGACGACGTGACCCTGT
TCATCAGCGCGGTCCAGGACCAGGTGGTGCCGGACAACACCCTGGCCTGGGTGTGGGTGCGCGGCCTGGA
CGAGCTGTACGCCGAGTGGTCGGAGGTCGTGTCCACGAACTTCCGGGACGCCTCCGGGCCGGCCATGACC
GAGATCGGCGAGCAGCCGTGGGGGCGGGAGTTCGCCCTGCGCGACCCGGCCGGCAACTGCGTGCACTTCG
TGGCCGAGGAGCAGGACTGACACGTGCTACGAGATTTCGATTCCACCGCCGCCTTCTATGAAAGGTTGGG
CTTCGGAATCGTTTTCCGGGACGCCGGCTGGATGATCCTCCAGCGCGGGGATCTCATGCTGGAGTTCTTC
GCCCACCCCAACTTGTTTATTGCAGCTTATAATGGTTACAAATAAAGCAATAGCATCACAAATTTCACAA
ATAAAGCATTTTTTTCACTGCATTCTAGTTGTGGTTTGTCCAAACTCATCAATGTATCTTATCATGTCTG
TATACCGTCGACCTCTAGCTAGAGCTTGGCGTAATCATGGTCATAGCTGTTTCCTGTGTGAAATTGTTAT
CCGCTCACAATTCCACACAACATACGAGCCGGAAGCATAAAGTGTAAAGCCTGGGGTGCCTAATGAGTGA
GCTAACTCACATTAATTGCGTTGCGCTCACTGCCCGCTTTCCAGTCGGGAAACCTGTCGTGCCAGCTGCA
TTAATGAATCGGCCAACGCGCGGGGAGAGGCGGTTTGCGTATTGGGCGCTCTTCCGCTTCCTCGCTCACT
GACTCGCTGCGCTCGGTCGTTCGGCTGCGGCGAGCGGTATCAGCTCACTCAAAGGCGGTAATACGGTTAT
CCACAGAATCAGGGGATAACGCAGGAAAGAACATGTGAGCAAAAGGCCAGCAAAAGGCCAGGAACCGTAA
AAAGGCCGCGTTGCTGGCGTTTTTCCATAGGCTCCGCCCCCCTGACGAGCATCACAAAAATCGACGCTCA
AGTCAGAGGTGGCGAAACCCGACAGGACTATAAAGATACCAGGCGTTTCCCCCTGGAAGCTCCCTCGTGC
GCTCTCCTGTTCCGACCCTGCCGCTTACCGGATACCTGTCCGCCTTTCTCCCTTCGGGAAGCGTGGCGCT
TTCTCATAGCTCACGCTGTAGGTATCTCAGTTCGGTGTAGGTCGTTCGCTCCAAGCTGGGCTGTGTGCAC
GAACCCCCCGTTCAGCCCGACCGCTGCGCCTTATCCGGTAACTATCGTCTTGAGTCCAACCCGGTAAGAC
ACGACTTATCGCCACTGGCAGCAGCCACTGGTAACAGGATTAGCAGAGCGAGGTATGTAGGCGGTGCTAC
AGAGTTCTTGAAGTGGTGGCCTAACTACGGCTACACTAGAAGAACAGTATTTGGTATCTGCGCTCTGCTG
AAGCCAGTTACCTTCGGAAAAAGAGTTGGTAGCTCTTGATCCGGCAAACAAACCACCGCTGGTAGCGGTG
GTTTTTTTGTTTGCAAGCAGCAGATTACGCGCAGAAAAAAAGGATCTCAAGAAGATCCTTTGATCTTTTC
TACGGGGTCTGACGCTCAGTGGAACGAAAACTCACGTTAAGGGATTTTGGTCATGAGATTATCAAAAAGG
ATCTTCACCTAGATCCTTTTAAATTAAAAATGAAGTTTTAAATCAATCTAAAGTATATATGAGTAAACTT
GGTCTGACAGTTACCAATGCTTAATCAGTGAGGCACCTATCTCAGCGATCTGTCTATTTCGTTCATCCAT
AGTTGCCTGACTCCCCGTCGTGTAGATAACTACGATACGGGAGGGCTTACCATCTGGCCCCAGTGCTGCA
ATGATACCGCGAGACCCACGCTCACCGGCTCCAGATTTATCAGCAATAAACCAGCCAGCCGGAAGGGCCG
AGCGCAGAAGTGGTCCTGCAACTTTATCCGCCTCCATCCAGTCTATTAATTGTTGCCGGGAAGCTAGAGT
AAGTAGTTCGCCAGTTAATAGTTTGCGCAACGTTGTTGCCATTGCTACAGGCATCGTGGTGTCACGCTCG
TCGTTTGGTATGGCTTCATTCAGCTCCGGTTCCCAACGATCAAGGCGAGTTACATGATCCCCCATGTTGT
GCAAAAAAGCGGTTAGCTCCTTCGGTCCTCCGATCGTTGTCAGAAGTAAGTTGGCCGCAGTGTTATCACT
CATGGTTATGGCAGCACTGCATAATTCTCTTACTGTCATGCCATCCGTAAGATGCTTTTCTGTGACTGGT
GAGTACTCAACCAAGTCATTCTGAGAATAGTGTATGCGGCGACCGAGTTGCTCTTGCCCGGCGTCAATAC
GGGATAATACCGCGCCACATAGCAGAACTTTAAAAGTGCTCATCATTGGAAAACGTTCTTCGGGGCGAAA
ACTCTCAAGGATCTTACCGCTGTTGAGATCCAGTTCGATGTAACCCACTCGTGCACCCAACTGATCTTCA
GCATCTTTTACTTTCACCAGCGTTTCTGGGTGAGCAAAAACAGGAAGGCAAAATGCCGCAAAAAAGGGAA
TAAGGGCGACACGGAAATGTTGAATACTCATACTCTTCCTTTTTCAATATTATTGAAGCATTTATCAGGG
TTATTGTCTCATGAGCGGATACATATTTGAATGTATTTAGAAAAATAAACAAATAGGGGTTCCGCGCACA
TTTCCCCGAAAAGTGCCACCTGAC
