Features (pLannotate 1.2.2; 43 found; start..end, strand, type, name):
     31..83      -  misc_feature   bom (fragment): basis of mobility region from pBR322
    238..617     +  enhancer       CMV enhancer: human cytomegalovirus immediate early enhancer
    618..817     +  promoter       CMV promoter: human cytomegalovirus (CMV) immediate early promoter
    835..1015    +  LTR            5' LTR (truncated): truncated 5' long terminal repeat (LTR) from HIV-1
   1062..1187    +  misc_feature   HIV-1 Ψ: packaging signal of human immunodeficiency virus type 1
   1171..1534    +  CDS            HIV-1 gag (fragment): gag protein from human immunodeficiency virus 1; gag
   1680..1913    +  misc_feature   RRE: The Rev response element (RRE) of HIV-1 allows for Rev-dependent mRNA export from the nucleus to the cytoplasm.
   2290..2390    +  CDS            Rev (fragment): human immunodeficiency virus 1 (HIV-1) Rev protein; rev; enhances nuclear export of unspliced and incompletely spliced viral mRNAs
   2440..2557    +  misc_feature   cPPT/CTS: central polypurine tract and central termination sequence of HIV-1
   2602..2635    +  protein_bind   loxP: Cre-mediated recombination occurs in the 8-bp core sequence (GCATACAT). Cre recombinase
   2653..2671    -  rep_origin     f1 ori (fragment): f1 bacteriophage origin of replication; arrow indicates direction of (+) strand synthesis
   2676..2831    -  CDS            lacZα (fragment): LacZα fragment of β-galactosidase; lacZ fragment
   2839..2857    +  promoter       T7 promoter: promoter for bacteriophage T7 RNA polymerase
   2866..2889    -  misc_feature   MCS (fragment): pBluescript multiple cloning site
   2905..2923    -  promoter       T3 promoter: promoter for bacteriophage T3 RNA polymerase
   2966..2988    -  protein_bind   lac operator (fragment): The lac repressor binds to the lac operator to inhibit transcription in E. coli. This inhibition can be relieved by adding lactose or isopropyl-β-D-thiogalactopyranoside (IPTG). lac repressor encoded by lacI
   2992..3022    -  promoter       lac promoter: promoter for the E. coli lac operon
   3037..3058    -  protein_bind   CAP binding site: CAP binding activates transcription in the presence of cAMP. E. coli catabolite activator protein
   3124..4334    +  promoter       UbC promoter: human ubiquitin C promoter
   4345..4363    -  misc_feature   MCS (fragment): pUC18/19 multiple cloning site
   4372..4437    +  CDS            3xFLAG: three tandem FLAG® epitope tags, followed by an enterokinase cleavage site
   4474..8577    +  CDS            Cas9: Cas9 (Csn1) endonuclease from the Streptococcus pyogenes Type II CRISPR/Cas system generates RNA-guided double strand breaks in DNA
   8677..9390    +  CDS            EGFP: EGFP is a basic (constitutively fluorescent) green fluorescent protein published in 1996, derived from Aequorea victoria. It is reported to be a rapidly-maturing weak dimer with moderate acid sensitivity.
   9406..9439    +  protein_bind   loxP: Cre-mediated recombination occurs in the 8-bp core sequence (GCATACAT). Cre recombinase
   9440..9464    +  misc_feature   MCS (fragment): pBluescript multiple cloning site
   9464..10052   +  misc_feature   WPRE: woodchuck hepatitis virus posttranscriptional regulatory element
   9989..10570   +  CDS            nef (fragment): NEF_HV1H2 - Experimental evidence at protein level: Swiss-Prot protein existence level 1. Extracellular Nef protein targets CD4(+) T-lymphocytes for apoptosis by interacting with CXCR4 surface receptors. From Human immunodeficiency virus type 1 group M subtype B (isolate HXB2) (HIV-1).
  10577..10757   +  LTR            5' LTR (truncated): truncated 5' long terminal repeat (LTR) from HIV-1
  10789..11013   +  polyA_signal   bGH poly(A) signal: bovine growth hormone polyadenylation signal
  11017..11038   +  promoter       SV40 promoter (fragment): SV40 enhancer and early promoter
  11059..11487   +  rep_origin     f1 ori (sequence partly withheld): f1 bacteriophage origin of replication; arrow indicates direction of (+) strand synthesis
  11501..11830   +  promoter       SV40 promoter: SV40 enhancer and early promoter
  11878..11925   +  promoter       EM7 promoter: synthetic bacterial promoter&nbsp
  11944..12318   +  CDS            BleoR: antibiotic-binding protein; Sh ble from Streptoalloteichus hindustanus; confers resistance to bleomycin, phleomycin, and Zeocin™
  12328..12453   +  CDS            ble (fragment): BLE_KLEPN - Experimental evidence at protein level: Swiss-Prot protein existence level 1. Binding protein with a strong affinity to the bleomycin family of antibiotics. Binds to CL990; an antimitotic-antibiotic compound. From Klebsiella pneumoniae.
  12448..12569   +  polyA_signal   SV40 poly(A) signal: SV40 polyadenylation signal
  12640..12662   -  protein_bind   lac operator (fragment): The lac repressor binds to the lac operator to inhibit transcription in E. coli. This inhibition can be relieved by adding lactose or isopropyl-β-D-thiogalactopyranoside (IPTG). lac repressor encoded by lacI
  12666..12696   -  promoter       lac promoter: promoter for the E. coli lac operon
  12711..12732   -  protein_bind   CAP binding site: CAP binding activates transcription in the presence of cAMP. E. coli catabolite activator protein
  12745..12837   -  CDS            lacI (fragment): lac repressor; lacI; The lac repressor binds to the lac operator to inhibit transcription in E. coli. This inhibition can be relieved by adding lactose or isopropyl-β-D-thiogalactopyranoside (IPTG).
  13020..13608   -  rep_origin     ori: high-copy-number ColE1/pMB1/pBR322/pUC origin of replication
  13779..14639   -  CDS            AmpR: β-lactamase; bla; confers resistance to ampicillin, carbenicillin, and related antibiotics
  14640..14744   -  promoter       AmpR promoter: bla
>Addgene plasmid #53191 | pLV hUbC-dCas9-T2A-GFP | analyzer sequence | sequence record 82829
GTCGACGGATCGGGAGATCTCCCGATCCCCTATGGTGCACTCTCAGTACAATCTGCTCTGATGCCGCATA
GTTAAGCCAGTATCTGCTCCCTGCTTGTGTGTTGGAGGTCGCTGAGTAGTGCGCGAGCAAAATTTAAGCT
ACAACAAGGCAAGGCTTGACCGACAATTGCATGAAGAATCTGCTTAGGGTTAGGCGTTTTGCGCTGCTTC
GCGATGTACGGGCCAGATATACGCGTTGACATTGATTATTGACTAGTTATTAATAGTAATCAATTACGGG
GTCATTAGTTCATAGCCCATATATGGAGTTCCGCGTTACATAACTTACGGTAAATGGCCCGCCTGGCTGA
CCGCCCAACGACCCCCGCCCATTGACGTCAATAATGACGTATGTTCCCATAGTAACGCCAATAGGGACTT
TCCATTGACGTCAATGGGTGGAGTATTTACGGTAAACTGCCCACTTGGCAGTACATCAAGTGTATCATAT
GCCAAGTACGCCCCCTATTGACGTCAATGACGGTAAATGGCCCGCCTGGCATTATGCCCAGTACATGACC
TTATGGGACTTTCCTACTTGGCAGTACATCTACGTATTAGTCATCGCTATTACCATGGTGATGCGGTTTT
GGCAGTACATCAATGGGCGTGGATAGCGGTTTGACTCACGGGGATTTCCAAGTCTCCACCCCATTGACGT
CAATGGGAGTTTGTTTTGGCACCAAAATCAACGGGACTTTCCAAAATGTCGTAACAACTCCGCCCCATTG
ACGCAAATGGGCGGTAGGCGTGTACGGTGGGAGGTCTATATAAGCAGCGCGTTTTGCCTGTACTGGGTCT
CTCTGGTTAGACCAGATCTGAGCCTGGGAGCTCTCTGGCTAACTAGGGAACCCACTGCTTAAGCCTCAAT
AAAGCTTGCCTTGAGTGCTTCAAGTAGTGTGTGCCCGTCTGTTGTGTGACTCTGGTAACTAGAGATCCCT
CAGACCCTTTTAGTCAGTGTGGAAAATCTCTAGCAGTGGCGCCCGAACAGGGACTTGAAAGCGAAAGGGA
AACCAGAGGAGCTCTCTCGACGCAGGACTCGGCTTGCTGAAGCGCGCACGGCAAGAGGCGAGGGGCGGCG
ACTGGTGAGTACGCCAAAAATTTTGACTAGCGGAGGCTAGAAGGAGAGAGATGGGTGCGAGAGCGTCAGT
ATTAAGCGGGGGAGAATTAGATCGCGATGGGAAAAAATTCGGTTAAGGCCAGGGGGAAAGAAAAAATATA
AATTAAAACATATAGTATGGGCAAGCAGGGAGCTAGAACGATTCGCAGTTAATCCTGGCCTGTTAGAAAC
ATCAGAAGGCTGTAGACAAATACTGGGACAGCTACAACCATCCCTTCAGACAGGATCAGAAGAACTTAGA
TCATTATATAATACAGTAGCAACCCTCTATTGTGTGCATCAAAGGATAGAGATAAAAGACACCAAGGAAG
CTTTAGACAAGATAGAGGAAGAGCAAAACAAAAGTAAGACCACCGCACAGCAAGCGGCCGCTGATCTTCA
GACCTGGAGGAGGAGATATGAGGGACAATTGGAGAAGTGAATTATATAAATATAAAGTAGTAAAAATTGA
ACCATTAGGAGTAGCACCCACCAAGGCAAAGAGAAGAGTGGTGCAGAGAGAAAAAAGAGCAGTGGGAATA
GGAGCTTTGTTCCTTGGGTTCTTGGGAGCAGCAGGAAGCACTATGGGCGCAGCGTCAATGACGCTGACGG
TACAGGCCAGACAATTATTGTCTGGTATAGTGCAGCAGCAGAACAATTTGCTGAGGGCTATTGAGGCGCA
ACAGCATCTGTTGCAACTCACAGTCTGGGGCATCAAGCAGCTCCAGGCAAGAATCCTGGCTGTGGAAAGA
TACCTAAAGGATCAACAGCTCCTGGGGATTTGGGGTTGCTCTGGAAAACTCATTTGCACCACTGCTGTGC
CTTGGAATGCTAGTTGGAGTAATAAATCTCTGGAACAGATTTGGAATCACACGACCTGGATGGAGTGGGA
CAGAGAAATTAACAATTACACAAGCTTAATACACTCCTTAATTGAAGAATCGCAAAACCAGCAAGAAAAG
AATGAACAAGAATTATTGGAATTAGATAAATGGGCAAGTTTGTGGAATTGGTTTAACATAACAAATTGGC
TGTGGTATATAAAATTATTCATAATGATAGTAGGAGGCTTGGTAGGTTTAAGAATAGTTTTTGCTGTACT
TTCTATAGTGAATAGAGTTAGGCAGGGATATTCACCATTATCGTTTCAGACCCACCTCCCAACCCCGAGG
GGACCCGACAGGCCCGAAGGAATAGAAGAAGAAGGTGGAGAGAGAGACAGAGACAGATCCATTCGATTAG
TGAACGGATCGGCACTGCGTGCGCCAATTCTGCAGACAAATGGCAGTATTCATCCACAATTTTAAAAGAA
AAGGGGGGATTGGGGGGTACAGTGCAGGGGAAAGAATAGTAGACATAATAGCAACAGACATACAAACTAA
AGAATTACAAAAACAAATTACAAAAATTCAAAATTTTCGGGTTTATTACAGGGACAGCAGAGATCCAGTT
TGGTTAATTAAATAACTTCGTATAGCATACATTATACGAAGTTATGATAAGAGACGGTGGTGGCGCCGCT
ACAGGGCGCGTCCCATTCGCCATTCAGGCTGCGCAACTGTTGGGAAGGGCGATCGGTGCGGGCCTCTTCG
CTATTACGCCAGCTGGCGAAAGGGGGATGTGCTGCAAGGCGATTAAGTTGGGTAACGCCAGGGTTTTCCC
AGTCACGACGTTGTAAAACGACGGCCAGTGAGCGCGCGTAATACGACTCACTATAGGGCGAATTGGGTAC
CGGGCCCCCCCTCGAGGTCCTCCAGCTTTTGTTCCCTTTAGTGAGGGTTAATTGCGCGCTTGGCGTAATC
ATGGTCATAGCTGTTTCCTGTGTGAAATTGTTATCCGCTCACAATTCCACACAACATACGAGCCGGAAGC
ATAAAGTGTAAAGCCTGGGGTGCCTAATGAGTGAGCTAACTCACATTAATTGCGTTGCGCTCACTGCCCG
CTTTCCACTGCATGACGTCTCCACAATTAATTAAGGGTGCAGCGGCCTCCGCGCCGGGTTTTGGCGCCTC
CCGCGGGCGCCCCCCTCCTCACGGCGAGCGCTGCCACGTCAGACGAAGGGCGCAGGAGCGTTCCTGATCC
TTCCGCCCGGACGCTCAGGACAGCGGCCCGCTGCTCATAAGACTCGGCCTTAGAACCCCAGTATCAGCAG
AAGGACATTTTAGGACGGGACTTGGGTGACTCTAGGGCACTGGTTTTCTTTCCAGAGAGCGGAACAGGCG
AGGAAAAGTAGTCCCTTCTCGGCGATTCTGCGGAGGGATCTCCGTGGGGCGGTGAACGCCGATGATTATA
TAAGGACGCGCCGGGTGTGGCACAGCTAGTTCCGTCGCAGCCGGGATTTGGGTCGCGGTTCTTGTTTGTG
GATCGCTGTGATCGTCACTTGGTGAGTTGCGGGCTGCTGGGCTGGCCGGGGCTTTCGTGGCCGCCGGGCC
GCTCGGTGGGACGGAAGCGTGTGGAGAGACCGCCAAGGGCTGTAGTCTGGGTCCGCGAGCAAGGTTGCCC
TGAACTGGGGGTTGGGGGGAGCGCACAAAATGGCGGCTGTTCCCGAGTCTTGAATGGAAGACGCTTGTAA
GGCGGGCTGTGAGGTCGTTGAAACAAGGTGGGGGGCATGGTGGGCGGCAAGAACCCAAGGTCTTGAGGCC
TTCGCTAATGCGGGAAAGCTCTTATTCGGGTGAGATGGGCTGGGGCACCATCTGGGGACCCTGACGTGAA
GTTTGTCACTGACTGGAGAACTCGGGTTTGTCGTCTGGTTGCGGGGGCGGCAGTTATGCGGTGCCGTTGG
GCAGTGCACCCGTACCTTTGGGAGCGCGCGCCTCGTCGTGTCGTGACGTCACCCGTTCTGTTGGCTTATA
ATGCAGGGTGGGGCCACCTGCCGGTAGGTGTGCGGTAGGCTTTTCTCCGTCGCAGGACGCAGGGTTCGGG
CCTAGGGTAGGCTCTCCTGAATCGACAGGCGCCGGACCTCTGGTGAGGGGAGGGATAAGTGAGGCGTCAG
TTTCTTTGGTCGGTTTTATGTACCTATCTTCTTAAGTAGCTGAAGCTCCGGTTTTGAACTATGCGCTCGG
GGTTGGCGAGTGTGTTTTGTGAAGTTTTTTAGGCACCTTTTGAAATGTAATCATTTGGGTCAATATGTAA
TTTTCAGTGTTAGACTAGTAAATTGTCCGCTAAATTCTGGCCGTTTTTGGCTTTTTTGTTAGACGAAGCT
TGGGCTGCAGGTCGACTCTAGAGCCACCATGGACTACAAAGACCATGACGGTGATTATAAAGATCATGAC
ATCGATTACAAGGATGACGATGACAAGATGGCCCCCAAGAAGAAGAGGAAGGTGGGCCGCGGAATGGACA
AGAAGTACTCCATTGGGCTCGCCATCGGCACAAACAGCGTCGGCTGGGCCGTCATTACGGACGAGTACAA
GGTGCCGAGCAAAAAATTCAAAGTTCTGGGCAATACCGATCGCCACAGCATAAAGAAGAACCTCATTGGC
GCCCTCCTGTTCGACTCCGGGGAAACCGCCGAAGCCACGCGGCTCAAAAGAACAGCACGGCGCAGATATA
CCCGCAGAAAGAATCGGATCTGCTACCTGCAGGAGATCTTTAGTAATGAGATGGCTAAGGTGGATGACTC
TTTCTTCCATAGGCTGGAGGAGTCCTTTTTGGTGGAGGAGGATAAAAAGCACGAGCGCCACCCAATCTTT
GGCAATATCGTGGACGAGGTGGCGTACCATGAAAAGTACCCAACCATATATCATCTGAGGAAGAAGCTTG
TAGACAGTACTGATAAGGCTGACTTGCGGTTGATCTATCTCGCGCTGGCGCATATGATCAAATTTCGGGG
ACACTTCCTCATCGAGGGGGACCTGAACCCAGACAACAGCGATGTCGACAAACTCTTTATCCAACTGGTT
CAGACTTACAATCAGCTTTTCGAAGAGAACCCGATCAACGCATCCGGAGTTGACGCCAAAGCAATCCTGA
GCGCTAGGCTGTCCAAATCCCGGCGGCTCGAAAACCTCATCGCACAGCTCCCTGGGGAGAAGAAGAACGG
CCTGTTTGGTAATCTTATCGCCCTGTCACTCGGGCTGACCCCCAACTTTAAATCTAACTTCGACCTGGCC
GAAGATGCCAAGCTTCAACTGAGCAAAGACACCTACGATGATGATCTCGACAATCTGCTGGCCCAGATCG
GCGACCAGTACGCAGACCTTTTTTTGGCGGCAAAGAACCTGTCAGACGCCATTCTGCTGAGTGATATTCT
GCGAGTGAACACGGAGATCACCAAAGCTCCGCTGAGCGCTAGTATGATCAAGCGCTATGATGAGCACCAC
CAAGACTTGACTTTGCTGAAGGCCCTTGTCAGACAGCAACTGCCTGAGAAGTACAAGGAAATTTTCTTCG
ATCAGTCTAAAAATGGCTACGCCGGATACATTGACGGCGGAGCAAGCCAGGAGGAATTTTACAAATTTAT
TAAGCCCATCTTGGAAAAAATGGACGGCACCGAGGAGCTGCTGGTAAAGCTTAACAGAGAAGATCTGTTG
CGCAAACAGCGCACTTTCGACAATGGAAGCATCCCCCACCAGATTCACCTGGGCGAACTGCACGCTATCC
TCAGGCGGCAAGAGGATTTCTACCCCTTTTTGAAAGATAACAGGGAAAAGATTGAGAAAATCCTCACATT
TCGGATACCCTACTATGTAGGCCCCCTCGCCCGGGGAAATTCCAGATTCGCGTGGATGACTCGCAAATCA
GAAGAGACCATCACTCCCTGGAACTTCGAGGAAGTCGTGGATAAGGGGGCCTCTGCCCAGTCCTTCATCG
AAAGGATGACTAACTTTGATAAAAATCTGCCTAACGAAAAGGTGCTTCCTAAACACTCTCTGCTGTACGA
GTACTTCACAGTTTATAACGAGCTCACCAAGGTCAAATACGTCACAGAAGGGATGAGAAAGCCAGCATTC
CTGTCTGGAGAGCAGAAGAAAGCTATCGTGGACCTCCTCTTCAAGACGAACCGGAAAGTTACCGTGAAAC
AGCTCAAAGAAGACTATTTCAAAAAGATTGAATGTTTCGACTCTGTTGAAATCAGCGGAGTGGAGGATCG
CTTCAACGCATCCCTGGGAACGTATCACGATCTCCTGAAAATCATTAAAGACAAGGACTTCCTGGACAAT
GAGGAGAACGAGGACATTCTTGAGGACATTGTCCTCACCCTTACGTTGTTTGAAGATAGGGAGATGATTG
AAGAACGCTTGAAAACTTACGCTCATCTCTTCGACGACAAAGTCATGAAACAGCTCAAGAGGCGCCGATA
TACAGGATGGGGGCGGCTGTCAAGAAAACTGATCAATGGGATCCGAGACAAGCAGAGTGGAAAGACAATC
CTGGATTTTCTTAAGTCCGATGGATTTGCCAACCGGAACTTCATGCAGTTGATCCATGATGACTCTCTCA
CCTTTAAGGAGGACATCCAGAAAGCACAAGTTTCTGGCCAGGGGGACAGTCTTCACGAGCACATCGCTAA
TCTTGCAGGTAGCCCAGCTATCAAAAAGGGAATACTGCAGACCGTTAAGGTCGTGGATGAACTCGTCAAA
GTAATGGGAAGGCATAAGCCCGAGAATATCGTTATCGAGATGGCCCGAGAGAACCAAACTACCCAGAAGG
GACAGAAGAACAGTAGGGAAAGGATGAAGAGGATTGAAGAGGGTATAAAAGAACTGGGGTCCCAAATCCT
TAAGGAACACCCAGTTGAAAACACCCAGCTTCAGAATGAGAAGCTCTACCTGTACTACCTGCAGAACGGC
AGGGACATGTACGTGGATCAGGAACTGGACATCAATCGGCTCTCCGACTACGACGTGGATGCCATCGTGC
CCCAGTCTTTTCTCAAAGATGATTCTATTGATAATAAAGTGTTGACAAGATCCGATAAAAATAGAGGGAA
GAGTGATAACGTCCCCTCAGAAGAAGTTGTCAAGAAAATGAAAAATTATTGGCGGCAGCTGCTGAACGCC
AAACTGATCACACAACGGAAGTTCGATAATCTGACTAAGGCTGAACGAGGTGGCCTGTCTGAGTTGGATA
AAGCCGGCTTCATCAAAAGGCAGCTTGTTGAGACACGCCAGATCACCAAGCACGTGGCCCAAATTCTCGA
TTCACGCATGAACACCAAGTACGATGAAAATGACAAACTGATTCGAGAGGTGAAAGTTATTACTCTGAAG
TCTAAGCTGGTCTCAGATTTCAGAAAGGACTTTCAGTTTTATAAGGTGAGAGAGATCAACAATTACCACC
ATGCGCATGATGCCTACCTGAATGCAGTGGTAGGCACTGCACTTATCAAAAAATATCCCAAGCTTGAATC
TGAATTTGTTTACGGAGACTATAAAGTGTACGATGTTAGGAAAATGATCGCAAAGTCTGAGCAGGAAATA
GGCAAGGCCACCGCTAAGTACTTCTTTTACAGCAATATTATGAATTTTTTCAAGACCGAGATTACACTGG
CCAATGGAGAGATTCGGAAGCGACCACTTATCGAAACAAACGGAGAAACAGGAGAAATCGTGTGGGACAA
GGGTAGGGATTTCGCGACAGTCCGGAAGGTCCTGTCCATGCCGCAGGTGAACATCGTTAAAAAGACCGAA
GTACAGACCGGAGGCTTCTCCAAGGAAAGTATCCTCCCGAAAAGGAACAGCGACAAGCTGATCGCACGCA
AAAAAGATTGGGACCCCAAGAAATACGGCGGATTCGATTCTCCTACAGTCGCTTACAGTGTACTGGTTGT
GGCCAAAGTGGAGAAAGGGAAGTCTAAAAAACTCAAAAGCGTCAAGGAACTGCTGGGCATCACAATCATG
GAGCGATCAAGCTTCGAAAAAAACCCCATCGACTTTCTCGAGGCGAAAGGATATAAAGAGGTCAAAAAAG
ACCTCATCATTAAGCTTCCCAAGTACTCTCTCTTTGAGCTTGAAAACGGCCGGAAACGAATGCTCGCTAG
TGCGGGCGAGCTGCAGAAAGGTAACGAGCTGGCACTGCCCTCTAAATACGTTAATTTCTTGTATCTGGCC
AGCCACTATGAAAAGCTCAAAGGGTCTCCCGAAGATAATGAGCAGAAGCAGCTGTTCGTGGAACAACACA
AACACTACCTTGATGAGATCATCGAGCAAATAAGCGAATTCTCCAAAAGAGTGATCCTCGCCGACGCTAA
CCTCGATAAGGTGCTTTCTGCTTACAATAAGCACAGGGATAAGCCCATCAGGGAGCAGGCAGAAAACATT
ATCCACTTGTTTACTCTGACCAACTTGGGCGCGCCTGCAGCCTTCAAGTACTTCGACACCACCATAGACA
GAAAGCGGTACACCTCTACAAAGGAGGTCCTGGACGCCACACTGATTCATCAGTCAATTACGGGGCTCTA
TGAAACAAGAATCGACCTCTCTCAGCTCGGTGGAGACAGCAGGGCTGACCCCAAGAAGAAGAGGAAGGTG
GCTAGCGAGGGCAGAGGAAGTCTTCTAACATGCGGTGACGTGGAGGAGAATCCCGGCCCTGGTACCGTGA
GCAAGGGCGAGGAGCTGTTCACCGGGGTGGTGCCCATCCTGGTCGAGCTGGACGGCGACGTAAACGGCCA
CAAGTTCAGCGTGTCCGGCGAGGGCGAGGGCGATGCCACCTACGGCAAGCTGACCCTGAAGTTCATCTGC
ACCACCGGCAAGCTGCCCGTGCCCTGGCCCACCCTCGTGACCACCCTGACCTACGGCGTGCAGTGCTTCA
GCCGCTACCCCGACCACATGAAGCAGCACGACTTCTTCAAGTCCGCCATGCCCGAAGGCTACGTCCAGGA
GCGCACCATCTTCTTCAAGGACGACGGCAACTACAAGACCCGCGCCGAGGTGAAGTTCGAGGGCGACACC
CTGGTGAACCGCATCGAGCTGAAGGGCATCGACTTCAAGGAGGACGGCAACATCCTGGGGCACAAGCTGG
AGTACAACTACAACAGCCACAACGTCTATATCATGGCCGACAAGCAGAAGAACGGCATCAAGGTGAACTT
CAAGATCCGCCACAACATCGAGGACGGCAGCGTGCAGCTCGCCGACCACTACCAGCAGAACACCCCCATC
GGCGACGGCCCCGTGCTGCTGCCCGACAACCACTACCTGAGCACCCAGTCCGCCCTGAGCAAAGACCCCA
ACGAGAAGCGCGATCACATGGTCCTGCTGGAGTTCGTGACCGCCGCCGGGATCACTCTCGGCATGGACGA
GCTGTACAAGACCGGTTGATAATAGATAACTTCGTATAGCATACATTATACGAAGTTATGAATTCGATAT
CAAGCTTATCGATAATCAACCTCTGGATTACAAAATTTGTGAAAGATTGACTGGTATTCTTAACTATGTT
GCTCCTTTTACGCTATGTGGATACGCTGCTTTAATGCCTTTGTATCATGCTATTGCTTCCCGTATGGCTT
TCATTTTCTCCTCCTTGTATAAATCCTGGTTGCTGTCTCTTTATGAGGAGTTGTGGCCCGTTGTCAGGCA
ACGTGGCGTGGTGTGCACTGTGTTTGCTGACGCAACCCCCACTGGTTGGGGCATTGCCACCACCTGTCAG
CTCCTTTCCGGGACTTTCGCTTTCCCCCTCCCTATTGCCACGGCGGAACTCATCGCCGCCTGCCTTGCCC
GCTGCTGGACAGGGGCTCGGCTGTTGGGCACTGACAATTCCGTGGTGTTGTCGGGGAAATCATCGTCCTT
TCCTTGGCTGCTCGCCTGTGTTGCCACCTGGATTCTGCGCGGGACGTCCTTCTGCTACGTCCCTTCGGCC
CTCAATCCAGCGGACCTTCCTTCCCGCGGCCTGCTGCCGGCTCTGCGGCCTCTTCCGCGTCTTCGCCTTC
GCCCTCAGACGAGTCGGATCTCCCTTTGGGCCGCCTCCCCGCATCGATACCGTCGACCTCGAGACCTAGA
AAAACATGGAGCAATCACAAGTAGCAATACAGCAGCTACCAATGCTGATTGTGCCTGGCTAGAAGCACAA
GAGGAGGAGGAGGTGGGTTTTCCAGTCACACCTCAGGTACCTTTAAGACCAATGACTTACAAGGCAGCTG
TAGATCTTAGCCACTTTTTAAAAGAAAAGGGGGGACTGGAAGGGCTAATTCACTCCCAACGAAGACAAGA
TATCCTTGATCTGTGGATCTACCACACACAAGGCTACTTCCCTGATTGGCAGAACTACACACCAGGGCCA
GGGATCAGATATCCACTGACCTTTGGATGGTGCTACAAGCTAGTACCAGTTGAGCAAGAGAAGGTAGAAG
AAGCCAATGAAGGAGAGAACACCCGCTTGTTACACCCTGTGAGCCTGCATGGGATGGATGACCCGGAGAG
AGAAGTATTAGAGTGGAGGTTTGACAGCCGCCTAGCATTTCATCACATGGCCCGAGAGCTGCATCCGGAC
TGTACTGGGTCTCTCTGGTTAGACCAGATCTGAGCCTGGGAGCTCTCTGGCTAACTAGGGAACCCACTGC
TTAAGCCTCAATAAAGCTTGCCTTGAGTGCTTCAAGTAGTGTGTGCCCGTCTGTTGTGTGACTCTGGTAA
CTAGAGATCCCTCAGACCCTTTTAGTCAGTGTGGAAAATCTCTAGCAGGGCCCGTTTAAACCCGCTGATC
AGCCTCGACTGTGCCTTCTAGTTGCCAGCCATCTGTTGTTTGCCCCTCCCCCGTGCCTTCCTTGACCCTG
GAAGGTGCCACTCCCACTGTCCTTTCCTAATAAAATGAGGAAATTGCATCGCATTGTCTGAGTAGGTGTC
ATTCTATTCTGGGGGGTGGGGTGGGGCAGGACAGCAAGGGGGAGGATTGGGAAGACAATAGCAGGCATGC
TGGGGATGCGGTGGGCTCTATGGCTTCTGAGGCGGAAAGAACCAGCTGGGGCTCTAGGGGGTATCCCC
[124 nt withheld, positions 11059-11182]
C
[91 nt withheld, positions 11184-11274]
A
[49 nt withheld, positions 11276-11324]
CCTTTGACGTTGGAGTCCACGTTCTTT
[37 nt withheld, positions 11352-11388]
ACCCTATCTCGGTCTATTCTTTTGATTTATAAGGGATTTTGCCGATTTCGGCCTATTGGTTAAAAAATGA
GCTGATTTAACAAAAATTTAACGCGAATTAATTCTGTGGAATGTGTGTCAGTTAGGGTGTGGAAAGTCCC
CAGGCTCCCCAGCAGGCAGAAGTATGCAAAGCATGCATCTCAATTAGTCAGCAACCAGGTGTGGAAAGTC
CCCAGGCTCCCCAGCAGGCAGAAGTATGCAAAGCATGCATCTCAATTAGTCAGCAACCATAGTCCCGCCC
CTAACTCCGCCCATCCCGCCCCTAACTCCGCCCAGTTCCGCCCATTCTCCGCCCCATGGCTGACTAATTT
TTTTTATTTATGCAGAGGCCGAGGCCGCCTCTGCCTCTGAGCTATTCCAGAAGTAGTGAGGAGGCTTTTT
TGGAGGCCTAGGCTTTTGCAAAAAGCTCCCGGGAGCTTGTATATCCATTTTCGGATCTGATCAGCACGTG
TTGACAATTAATCATCGGCATAGTATATCGGCATAGTATAATACGACAAGGTGAGGAACTAAACCATGGC
CAAGTTGACCAGTGCCGTTCCGGTGCTCACCGCGCGCGACGTCGCCGGAGCGGTCGAGTTCTGGACCGAC
CGGCTCGGGTTCTCCCGGGACTTCGTGGAGGACGACTTCGCCGGTGTGGTCCGGGACGACGTGACCCTGT
TCATCAGCGCGGTCCAGGACCAGGTGGTGCCGGACAACACCCTGGCCTGGGTGTGGGTGCGCGGCCTGGA
CGAGCTGTACGCCGAGTGGTCGGAGGTCGTGTCCACGAACTTCCGGGACGCCTCCGGGCCGGCCATGACC
GAGATCGGCGAGCAGCCGTGGGGGCGGGAGTTCGCCCTGCGCGACCCGGCCGGCAACTGCGTGCACTTCG
TGGCCGAGGAGCAGGACTGACACGTGCTACGAGATTTCGATTCCACCGCCGCCTTCTATGAAAGGTTGGG
CTTCGGAATCGTTTTCCGGGACGCCGGCTGGATGATCCTCCAGCGCGGGGATCTCATGCTGGAGTTCTTC
GCCCACCCCAACTTGTTTATTGCAGCTTATAATGGTTACAAATAAAGCAATAGCATCACAAATTTCACAA
ATAAAGCATTTTTTTCACTGCATTCTAGTTGTGGTTTGTCCAAACTCATCAATGTATCTTATCATGTCTG
TATACCGTCGACCTCTAGCTAGAGCTTGGCGTAATCATGGTCATAGCTGTTTCCTGTGTGAAATTGTTAT
CCGCTCACAATTCCACACAACATACGAGCCGGAAGCATAAAGTGTAAAGCCTGGGGTGCCTAATGAGTGA
GCTAACTCACATTAATTGCGTTGCGCTCACTGCCCGCTTTCCAGTCGGGAAACCTGTCGTGCCAGCTGCA
TTAATGAATCGGCCAACGCGCGGGGAGAGGCGGTTTGCGTATTGGGCGCTCTTCCGCTTCCTCGCTCACT
GACTCGCTGCGCTCGGTCGTTCGGCTGCGGCGAGCGGTATCAGCTCACTCAAAGGCGGTAATACGGTTAT
CCACAGAATCAGGGGATAACGCAGGAAAGAACATGTGAGCAAAAGGCCAGCAAAAGGCCAGGAACCGTAA
AAAGGCCGCGTTGCTGGCGTTTTTCCATAGGCTCCGCCCCCCTGACGAGCATCACAAAAATCGACGCTCA
AGTCAGAGGTGGCGAAACCCGACAGGACTATAAAGATACCAGGCGTTTCCCCCTGGAAGCTCCCTCGTGC
GCTCTCCTGTTCCGACCCTGCCGCTTACCGGATACCTGTCCGCCTTTCTCCCTTCGGGAAGCGTGGCGCT
TTCTCATAGCTCACGCTGTAGGTATCTCAGTTCGGTGTAGGTCGTTCGCTCCAAGCTGGGCTGTGTGCAC
GAACCCCCCGTTCAGCCCGACCGCTGCGCCTTATCCGGTAACTATCGTCTTGAGTCCAACCCGGTAAGAC
ACGACTTATCGCCACTGGCAGCAGCCACTGGTAACAGGATTAGCAGAGCGAGGTATGTAGGCGGTGCTAC
AGAGTTCTTGAAGTGGTGGCCTAACTACGGCTACACTAGAAGAACAGTATTTGGTATCTGCGCTCTGCTG
AAGCCAGTTACCTTCGGAAAAAGAGTTGGTAGCTCTTGATCCGGCAAACAAACCACCGCTGGTAGCGGTG
GTTTTTTTGTTTGCAAGCAGCAGATTACGCGCAGAAAAAAAGGATCTCAAGAAGATCCTTTGATCTTTTC
TACGGGGTCTGACGCTCAGTGGAACGAAAACTCACGTTAAGGGATTTTGGTCATGAGATTATCAAAAAGG
ATCTTCACCTAGATCCTTTTAAATTAAAAATGAAGTTTTAAATCAATCTAAAGTATATATGAGTAAACTT
GGTCTGACAGTTACCAATGCTTAATCAGTGAGGCACCTATCTCAGCGATCTGTCTATTTCGTTCATCCAT
AGTTGCCTGACTCCCCGTCGTGTAGATAACTACGATACGGGAGGGCTTACCATCTGGCCCCAGTGCTGCA
ATGATACCGCGAGACCCACGCTCACCGGCTCCAGATTTATCAGCAATAAACCAGCCAGCCGGAAGGGCCG
AGCGCAGAAGTGGTCCTGCAACTTTATCCGCCTCCATCCAGTCTATTAATTGTTGCCGGGAAGCTAGAGT
AAGTAGTTCGCCAGTTAATAGTTTGCGCAACGTTGTTGCCATTGCTACAGGCATCGTGGTGTCACGCTCG
TCGTTTGGTATGGCTTCATTCAGCTCCGGTTCCCAACGATCAAGGCGAGTTACATGATCCCCCATGTTGT
GCAAAAAAGCGGTTAGCTCCTTCGGTCCTCCGATCGTTGTCAGAAGTAAGTTGGCCGCAGTGTTATCACT
CATGGTTATGGCAGCACTGCATAATTCTCTTACTGTCATGCCATCCGTAAGATGCTTTTCTGTGACTGGT
GAGTACTCAACCAAGTCATTCTGAGAATAGTGTATGCGGCGACCGAGTTGCTCTTGCCCGGCGTCAATAC
GGGATAATACCGCGCCACATAGCAGAACTTTAAAAGTGCTCATCATTGGAAAACGTTCTTCGGGGCGAAA
ACTCTCAAGGATCTTACCGCTGTTGAGATCCAGTTCGATGTAACCCACTCGTGCACCCAACTGATCTTCA
GCATCTTTTACTTTCACCAGCGTTTCTGGGTGAGCAAAAACAGGAAGGCAAAATGCCGCAAAAAAGGGAA
TAAGGGCGACACGGAAATGTTGAATACTCATACTCTTCCTTTTTCAATATTATTGAAGCATTTATCAGGG
TTATTGTCTCATGAGCGGATACATATTTGAATGTATTTAGAAAAATAAACAAATAGGGGTTCCGCGCACA
TTTCCCCGAAAAGTGCCACCTGAC
