LOCUS       Exported 687 bp ds-DNA linear SYN 17-MAY-2021
DEFINITION  Co-expresses human optimized S. pyogenes dCas9 and GFP.
ACCESSION   .
VERSION     .
KEYWORDS    pLV hUbC-dCas9-T2A-GFP
SOURCE      synthetic DNA construct
  ORGANISM  synthetic DNA construct
REFERENCE   1 (bases 1 to 687)
  AUTHORS   Kabadi AM, Ousterout DG, Hilton IB, Gersbach CA
  TITLE     Multiplex CRISPR/Cas9-based genome engineering from a single
            lentiviral vector.
  JOURNAL   Nucleic Acids Res. 2014 Aug 13. pii: gku749.
  PUBMED    25122746
REFERENCE   2 (bases 1 to 687)
  AUTHORS   .
  TITLE     Direct Submission
  JOURNAL   Exported May 17, 2021 from SnapGene Server 1.1.58
            http://www.snapgene.com
FEATURES             Location/Qualifiers
     source          1..687
                     /organism="synthetic DNA construct"
                     /mol_type="other DNA"
     CDS             complement(17..70)
                     /codon_start=1
                     /product="2A peptide from Thosea asigna virus capsid
                     protein"
                     /label=T2A
                     /note="Eukaryotic ribosomes fail to insert a peptide bond
                     between the Gly and Pro residues, yielding separate
                     polypeptides."
                     /translation="EGRGSLLTCGDVEENPGP"
     CDS             complement(77..97)
                     /codon_start=1
                     /product="nuclear localization signal of SV40 (simian virus
                     40) large T antigen"
                     /label=SV40 NLS
                     /translation="PKKKRKV"
ORIGIN
        1 ccttgctcac ggtaccaggg ccgggattct cctccacgtc accgcatgtt agaagacttc
       61 ctctgccctc gctagccacc ttcctcttct tcttggggtc agccctgctg tctccaccga
      121 gctgagagag gtcgattctt gtttcataga gccccgtaat tgactgatga atcagtgtgg
      181 cgtccaggac ctcctttgta gaggtgtacc gctttctgtc tatggtggtg tcgaagtact
      241 tgaaggctgc aggcgcgccc aagttggtca gagtaaacaa gtggataatg ttttctgcct
      301 gctccctgat gggcttatcc ctgtgcttat tgtaagcaga aagcacctta tcgaggttag
      361 cgtcggcgag gatcactctt ttggagaatt cgcttatttg ctcgatgatc tcatcaaggt
      421 agtgtttgtg ttgttccacg aacagctgct tctgctcatt atcttcggga gaccctttga
      481 gcttttcata gtggctggcc agatacaaga aattaacgta tttagagggc agtgccagct
      541 cgttaccttt ctgcagctcg cccgcactag cgagcattcg tttccggccg ttttcaagct
      601 caaagagaga gtacttggga agcttaatga tgaggtcttt tttgacctct ttatatcctt
      661 tcgcctcgag aaagtcgatg gggtttt
//
