>Addgene plasmid #53191 | pLV hUbC-dCas9-T2A-GFP | addgene partial sequence | sequence record 86631 | hdCas9-R2 5'-CCGGCTTTATCCAACTCAGAC-3'
CTTCCGTTGTGTGATCAGTTTGGCGTTCAGCAGCTGCCGCCAATAATTTTTCATTTTCTTGACAACTTCT
TCTGAGGGGACGTTATCACTCTTCCCTCTATTTTTATCGGATCTTGTCAACACTTTATTATCAATAGAAT
CATCTTTGAGAAAAGACTGGGGCACGATGGCATCCACGTCGTAGTCGGAGAGCCGATTGATGTCCAGTTC
CTGATCCACGTACATGTCCCTGCCGTTCTGCAGGTAGTACAGGTAGAGCTTCTCATTCTGAAGCTGGGTG
TTTTCAACTGGGTGTTCCTTAAGGATTTGGGACCCCAGTTCTTTTATACCCTCTTCAATCCTCTTCATCC
TTTCCCTACTGTTCTTCTGTCCCTTCTGGGTAGTTTGGTTCTCTCGGGCCATCTCGATAACGATATTCTC
GGGCTTATGCCTTCCCATTACTTTGACGAGTTCATCCACGACCTTAACGGTCTGCAGTATTCCCTTTTTG
ATAGCTGGGCTACCTGCAAGATTAGCGATGTGCTCGTGAAGACTGTCCCCCTGGCCAGAAACTTGTGCTT
TCTGGATGTCCTCCTTAAAGGTGAGAGAGTCATCATGGATCAACTGCATGAAGTTCCGGTTGGCA
