>Addgene plasmid #53191 | pLV hUbC-dCas9-T2A-GFP | addgene partial sequence | sequence record 86641 | WPRE-R 5'-CATAGCGTAAAAGGAGCAACA-3'
TAATCCAGAGGTTGATTATCGATAAGCTTGATATCGAATTCATAACTTCGTATAATGTATGCTATACGAA
GTTATCTATTATCAACCGGTCTTGTACAGCTCGTCCATGCCGAGAGTGATCCCGGCGGCGGTCACGAACT
CCAGCAGGACCATGTGATCGCGCTTCTCGTTGGGGTCTTTGCTCAGGGCGGACTGGGTGCTCAGGTAGTG
GTTGTCGGGCAGCAGCACGGGGCCGTCGCCGATGGGGGTGTTCTGCTGGTAGTGGTCGGCGAGCTGCACG
CTGCCGTCCTCGATGTTGTGGCGGATCTTGAAGTTCACCTTGATGCCGTTCTTCTGCTTGTCGGCCATGA
TATAGACGTTGTGGCTGTTGTAGTTGTACTCCAGCTTGTGCCCCAGGATGTTGCCGTCCTCCTTGAAGTC
GATGCCCTTCAGCTCGATGCGGTTCACCAGGGTGTCGCCCTCGAACTTCACCTCGGCGCGGGTCTTGTAG
TTGCCGTCGTCCTTGAAGAAGATGGTGCGCTCCTGGACGTAGCCTTCGGGCATGGCGGACTTGAAGAAGT
CGTGCTGCTTCATGTGGTCGGGGTAGCGGCTGAAGCACTGCACGCCGTAGGTCAGGGTGGTCACGAGGGT
GGGCCAGGGCACGGGCAGCTTGCCGGTGGTGCAGATGAACTTCAGGGTCAGCTTGCCGTAGGTGGCATCG
CCCTCGCCCTCGCCGGACACGCTGAACTTGTGGCCGTTTACGTCGCCGTCCAGCTCGACCAGGATGGGCA
CCACCCCGGTGAACAGCTCCTCGCCCTTGCTCACGG
