>Addgene plasmid #53191 | pLV hUbC-dCas9-T2A-GFP | addgene partial sequence | sequence record 147704 | hUBCpro-F 5'-TGAAGCTCCGGTTTTGAACT-3'
AATGTAATCATTTGGGTCAATATGTAATTTTCAGTGTTAGACTAGTAAATTGTCCGCTAAATTCTGGCCG
TTTTTGGCTTTTTTGTTAGACGAAGCTTGGGCTGCAGGTCGACTCTAGAGCCACCATGGACTACAAAGAC
CATGACGGTGATTATAAAGATCATGACATCGATTACAAGGATGACGATGACAAGATGGCCCCCAAGAAGA
AGAGGAAGGTGGGCCGCGGAATGGACAAGAAGTACTCCATTGGGCTCGCCATCGGCACAAACAGCGTCGG
CTGGGCCGTCATTACGGACGAGTACAAGGTGCCGAGCAAAAAATTCAAAGTTCTGGGCAATACCGATCGC
CACAGCATAAAGAAGAACCTCATTGGCGCCCTCCTGTTCGACTCCGGGGAAACCGCCGAAGCCACGCGGC
TCAAAAGAACAGCACGGCGCAGATATACCCGCAGAAAGAATCGGATCTGCTACCTGCAGGAGATCTTTAG
TAATGAGATGGCTAAGGTGGATGACTCTTTCTTCCATAGGCTGGAGGAGTCCTTTTTGGTGGAGGAGGAT
AAAAAGCACGAGCGCCACCCAATCTTTGGCAATATCGTGGACGAGGTGGCGTACCATGAAAAGTACCCAA
CCATATATCATCTGAGGAAGAAGCTTGTAGACAGTACTGATAAGGCTGACTTGCGGTTGATCTATCTCGC
GCTGGCGCATATGATCAAATTTCGGGGACACTTCCTCATCGAGGGGGACCTGAACCCAGACAACAGCGAT
GTCGACAAACTCTTTATCCAACTGGTTCAGACTTACAATCAGCTT
